Addgene plasmid #103485: LSB-hsa-miR-365b-5p
Purpose: Used to sense miRNA activity using fluorescence based tools. hsa-miR-365b-5p target in 3' UTR of of mKate. miRNA activity can be measured by the repression of mKate2 relative to EBFP2 fluorescent proteins . Plasmid is inherently unstable; please see Depositor Comments
Depositing lab: Ron Weiss. Depositing organization: Massachusetts Institute of Technology. Publication: A mixed antagonistic/synergistic miRNA repression model enables accurate predictions of multi-input miRNA sensor activity. Gam JJ, Babb J, Weiss R. Nat Commun. 2018 Jun 22;9(1):2430. doi: 10.1038/s41467-018-04575-0. PubMed 29934631.
Backbone
  Vector backbone: Low Sensor Backbone (LSB)
  Vector type: Mammalian Expression, Synthetic Biology
Growth in bacteria
  Bacterial resistance: Ampicillin and Kanamycin, 100 & 50 μg/mL
  Growth temperature: 30°C
  Growth strain: NEB Stable
  Copy number: High Copy
Gene/Insert
  Gene/Insert name: hsa-miR-365b-5p target
  Species: H. sapiens (human)
  Entrez Gene: MIR365-2 (a.k.a. MIRN365-2)
  Promoter: EF-1a
  Cloning method: Gibson Cloning
Terms and licenses: Academic/Nonprofit Terms; Industry Terms: Not Available to Industry
Depositor comments: Please note that this plasmid is inherently unstable due to a repeating poly A element. We recommend performing a diagnostic digest on multiple colonies upon receipt. The depositors would like to note the presence of several discrepancies between the depositor sequence and physical plasmid sequence. In particular, the sequences upstream and downstream of the puromycin coding region have 10 bp insertions which do not affect the ability to perform puromycin selection. The sequences for those regions within the physical plasmids are as follows: Upstream of Puro: GAATTCGACCGCCTGTCTCAAGGTGCCACC; Downstream of Puro: GCTTTGAGACTACGCGTGAATTCACTCCTC.
How to cite: LSB-hsa-miR-365b-5p was a gift from Ron Weiss (Addgene plasmid # 103485 ; http://n2t.net/addgene:103485 ; RRID:Addgene_103485)
