[The description below was written by a language model from this plasmid's Addgene catalogue record and pLannotate feature annotations shown in this document.]
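Description:
LSB-hsa-miR-365b-5p is a mammalian expression plasmid of about 11 kb built on the Low Sensor Backbone (LSB) and designed as a two-colour fluorescent sensor of microRNA activity. It replicates in E. coli from a high-copy ColE1/pUC-type origin and carries both a β-lactamase (AmpR) gene and an aminoglycoside phosphotransferase (KanR) gene, matching the catalogue's dual ampicillin and kanamycin selection. A puromycin N-acetyltransferase coding sequence followed by a rabbit β-globin poly(A) signal is also present for selection in mammalian cells. No dedicated promoter for it is annotated in the feature table.

The payload consists of two parallel transcription units. Each is driven by the human EF-1α core promoter with its intron A, flanked by Gateway attB4/attB1/attB2 recombination scars left from assembly, and terminated by a β-globin 3' region and poly(A) signal. The first unit encodes the red fluorescent protein mKate2, and according to the record a target site for human miR-365b-5p lies in its 3' UTR. This target is not annotated separately, but would fall in the unannotated stretch between the mKate2 cassette's attB2 site and the β-globin sequences. The second unit encodes the blue protein EBFP2 without the target and serves as an internal reference for plasmid delivery and expression. When miR-365b-5p is active in transfected cells, mKate2 output is repressed relative to EBFP2, so the red-to-blue ratio reports miRNA activity.

The depositor warns that the repeated poly(A) elements make the plasmid inherently unstable, and that the physical plasmid differs slightly from the deposited sequence. These differences include short insertions flanking the puromycin coding region that do not impair selection.
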