Features (pLannotate 1.2.2; 28 found; start..end, strand, type, name):
     87..675     -  rep_origin     ori: high-copy-number ColE1/pMB1/pBR322/pUC origin of replication
    846..1706    -  CDS            AmpR: β-lactamase; bla; confers resistance to ampicillin, carbenicillin, and related antibiotics
   1707..1778    -  promoter       AmpR promoter: bla
   1857..2456    +  CDS            PuroR: puromycin N-acetyltransferase; pac from Streptomyces alboniger; confers resistance to puromycin
   2461..2541    +  CDS            HBB (fragment): HBB_PONPY - Experimental evidence at transcript level: Swiss-Prot protein existence level 2. Involved in oxygen transport from the lung to the various peripheral tissues. From Pongo pygmaeus (Bornean orangutan).
   2612..2667    +  polyA_signal   β-globin poly(A) signal: rabbit β-globin polyadenylation signal (Gil and Proudfoot, 1987)
   3646..3666    +  protein_bind   attB4: mutant version of attB; core recombination site for the Gateway® BP reaction BP Clonase™
   3734..3945    +  promoter       EF-1α core promoter: core promoter for human elongation factor EF-1α
   3946..4884    +  intron         EF-1α intron A: intron upstream of the start codon of human EF-1α
   4911..4931    +  protein_bind   attB1: mutant version of attB; core recombination site for the Gateway® BP reaction BP Clonase™
   4951..5646    +  CDS            mKate2: mKate2 is a basic (constitutively fluorescent) red fluorescent protein published in 2009, derived from Entacmaea quadricolor. It is reported to be a rapidly-maturing monomer with moderate acid sensitivity.
   5666..5690    -  protein_bind   attB2: mutant version of attB; recombination site for the Gateway® BP reaction BP Clonase™
   5834..5908    +  CDS            HBB (fragment): HBB_PONPY - Experimental evidence at transcript level: Swiss-Prot protein existence level 2. Involved in oxygen transport from the lung to the various peripheral tissues. From Pongo pygmaeus (Bornean orangutan).
   5979..6034    +  polyA_signal   β-globin poly(A) signal: rabbit β-globin polyadenylation signal (Gil and Proudfoot, 1987)
   6418..6443    +  misc_feature   SA: splice acceptor site
   7115..7135    +  protein_bind   attB4: mutant version of attB; core recombination site for the Gateway® BP reaction BP Clonase™
   7203..7414    +  promoter       EF-1α core promoter: core promoter for human elongation factor EF-1α
   7415..8353    +  intron         EF-1α intron A: intron upstream of the start codon of human EF-1α
   8380..8400    +  protein_bind   attB1: mutant version of attB; core recombination site for the Gateway® BP reaction BP Clonase™
   8411..9127    +  CDS            EBFP2: EBFP2 is a basic (constitutively fluorescent) blue fluorescent protein published in 2007, derived from Aequorea victoria. It is reported to be a rapidly-maturing monomer with moderate acid sensitivity.
   9135..9159    -  protein_bind   attB2: mutant version of attB; recombination site for the Gateway® BP reaction BP Clonase™
   9163..9243    +  CDS            HBB (fragment): HBB_PONPY - Experimental evidence at transcript level: Swiss-Prot protein existence level 2. Involved in oxygen transport from the lung to the various peripheral tissues. From Pongo pygmaeus (Bornean orangutan).
   9314..9369    +  polyA_signal   β-globin poly(A) signal: rabbit β-globin polyadenylation signal (Gil and Proudfoot, 1987)
   9752..9774    -  protein_bind   lac operator (fragment): The lac repressor binds to the lac operator to inhibit transcription in E. coli. This inhibition can be relieved by adding lactose or isopropyl-β-D-thiogalactopyranoside (IPTG). lac repressor encoded by lacI
   9778..9808    -  promoter       lac promoter: promoter for the E. coli lac operon
   9823..9844    -  protein_bind   CAP binding site: CAP binding activates transcription in the presence of cAMP. E. coli catabolite activator protein
   9857..9896    -  CDS            lacI (fragment): lac repressor; lacI; The lac repressor binds to the lac operator to inhibit transcription in E. coli. This inhibition can be relieved by adding lactose or isopropyl-β-D-thiogalactopyranoside (IPTG).
  10069..10878   +  CDS            KanR: aminoglycoside phosphotransferase; aph(3')-Ia; confers resistance to kanamycin in bacteria or G418 (Geneticin®) in eukaryotes
>Addgene plasmid #103485 | LSB-hsa-miR-365b-5p | depositor full sequence | sequence record 196019 | Full Sequence
AATTGAGGGGATAACGCAGGAAAGAACATGTGAGCAAAAGGCCAGCAAAAGGCCAGGAACCGTAAAAAGG
CCGCGTTGCTGGCGTTTTTCCATAGGCTCCGCCCCCCTGACGAGCATCACAAAAATCGACGCTCAAGTCA
GAGGTGGCGAAACCCGACAGGACTATAAAGATACCAGGCGTTTCCCCCTGGAAGCTCCCTCGTGCGCTCT
CCTGTTCCGACCCTGCCGCTTACCGGATACCTGTCCGCCTTTCTCCCTTCGGGAAGCGTGGCGCTTTCTC
ATAGCTCACGCTGTAGGTATCTCAGTTCGGTGTAGGTCGTTCGCTCCAAGCTGGGCTGTGTGCACGAACC
CCCCGTTCAGCCCGACCGCTGCGCCTTATCCGGTAACTATCGTCTTGAGTCCAACCCGGTAAGACACGAC
TTATCGCCACTGGCAGCAGCCACTGGTAACAGGATTAGCAGAGCGAGGTATGTAGGCGGTGCTACAGAGT
TCTTGAAGTGGTGGCCTAACTACGGCTACACTAGAAGAACAGTATTTGGTATCTGCGCTCTGCTGAAGCC
AGTTACCTTCGGAAAAAGAGTTGGTAGCTCTTGATCCGGCAAACAAACCACCGCTGGTAGCGGTGGTTTT
TTTGTTTGCAAGCAGCAGATTACGCGCAGAAAAAAAGGATCTCAAGAAGATCCTTTGATCTTTTCTACGG
GGTCTGACGCTCAGTGGAACGAAAACTCACGTTAAGGGATTTTGGTCATGAGATTATCAAAAAGGATCTT
CACCTAGATCCTTTTAAATTAAAAATGAAGTTTTAAATCAATCTAAAGTATATATGAGTAAACTTGGTCT
GACAGTTACCAATGCTTAATCAGTGAGGCACCTATCTCAGCGATCTGTCTATTTCGTTCATCCATAGTTG
CCTGACTCCCCGTCGTGTAGATAACTACGATACGGGAGGGCTTACCATCTGGCCCCAGTGCTGCAATGAT
ACCGCGAGAACCACGCTCACCGGCTCCAGATTTATCAGCAATAAACCAGCCAGCCGGAAGGGCCGAGCGC
AGAAGTGGTCCTGCAACTTTATCCGCCTCCATCCAGTCTATTAATTGTTGCCGGGAAGCTAGAGTAAGTA
GTTCGCCAGTTAATAGTTTGCGCAACGTTGTTGCCATTGCTACAGGCATCGTGGTGTCACGCTCGTCGTT
TGGTATGGCTTCATTCAGCTCCGGTTCCCAACGATCAAGGCGAGTTACATGATCCCCCATGTTGTGCAAA
AAAGCGGTTAGCTCCTTCGGTCCTCCGATCGTTGTCAGAAGTAAGTTGGCCGCAGTGTTATCACTCATGG
TTATGGCAGCACTGCATAATTCTCTTACTGTCATGCCATCCGTAAGATGCTTTTCTGTGACTGGTGAGTA
CTCAACCAAGTCATTCTGAGAATAGTGTATGCGGCGACCGAGTTGCTCTTGCCCGGCGTCAATACGGGAT
AATACCGCGCCACATAGCAGAACTTTAAAAGTGCTCATCATTGGAAAACGTTCTTCGGGGCGAAAACTCT
CAAGGATCTTACCGCTGTTGAGATCCAGTTCGATGTAACCCACTCGTGCACCCAACTGATCTTCAGCATC
TTTTACTTTCACCAGCGTTTCTGGGTGAGCAAAAACAGGAAGGCAAAATGCCGCAAAAAAGGGAATAAGG
GCGACACGGAAATGTTGAATACTCATACTCTTCCTTTTTCAATATTATTGAAGCATTTATCAGGGTTATT
GTCTCATGAGCGGATACATATTTGAATGTAGCTCCGAATTTCTCGAGGGCTTGTCGACGACGGCGGTCTC
CGTCGTCAGGATCATGAATTCGACCCGCCTGCCACCATGACCGAGTACAAGCCCACGGTGCGCCTCGCCA
CCCGCGACGACGTCCCCCGGGCCGTACGCACCCTCGCCGCCGCGTTCGCCGACTACCCCGCCACGCGCCA
CACCGTCGACCCGGACCGCCACATCGAGCGGGTCACCGAGCTGCAAGAACTCTTCCTCACGCGCGTCGGG
CTCGACATCGGCAAGGTGTGGGTCGCGGACGACGGCGCCGCGGTGGCGGTCTGGACCACGCCGGAGAGCG
TCGAAGCGGGGGCGGTGTTCGCCGAGATCGGCCCGCGCATGGCCGAGTTGAGCGGTTCCCGGCTGGCCGC
GCAGCAACAGATGGAAGGCCTCCTGGCGCCGCACCGGCCCAAGGAGCCCGCGTGGTTCCTGGCCACCGTC
GGCGTCTCGCCCGACCACCAGGGCAAGGGTCTGGGCAGCGCCGTCGTGCTCCCCGGAGTGGAGGCGGCCG
AGCGCGCCGGGGTGCCCGCCTTCCTGGAGACATCCGCGCCCCGCAACCTCCCCTTCTACGAGCGGCTCGG
CTTCACCGTCACCGCCGACGTCGAGGTGCCCGAAGGACCGCGCACCTGGTGCATGACCCGCAAGCCCGGT
GCCTGATACGCGTGAATTCACTCCTCAGGTGCAGGCTGCCTATCAGAAGGTGGTGGCTGGTGTGGCCAAT
GCCCTGGCTCACAAATACCACTGAGATCTTTTTCCCTCTGCCAAAAATTATGGGGACATCATGAAGCCCC
TTGAGCATCTGACTTCTGGCTAATAAAGGAAATTTATTTTCATTGCAATAGTGTGTTGGAATTTTTTGTG
TCTCTCACTCGGAAGGACATATGGGAGGGCAAATCATTTAAAACATCAGAATGAGTATTTGGTTTAGAGT
TTGGCAACATATGCCCATATGCTGGCTGCCATGAACAAAGGTTGGCTATAAAGAGGTCATCAGTATATGA
AACAGCCCCCTGCTGTCCATTCCTTATTCCATAGAAAAGCCTTGACTTGAGGTTAGATTTTTTTTATATT
TTGTTTTGTGTTATTTTTTTCTTTAACATCCCTAAAATTTTCCTTACATGTTTTACTAGCCAGATTTTTC
CTCCTCTCCTGACTACTCCCAGTCATAGCTGTCCCTCTTCTCTTATGGAGATCCCTCGACCTGCAGCCCA
AGCTTGAATTCTCTAGAATTACCCTGTTATCCCTATGCTTGGTTTACCGAGCTCTTATTGGTTTTCAAAC
TTCATTGACTGTGCCCAACGCGCCTGGGAGCTCACGGGGACAGCCCCCCCCCAAAGCCCCCAGGGATGTA
ATTACGTCCCTCCCCCGCTAGGGGGCAGCAGCGAGCCGCCCGGGGCTCCGCTCCGGTCCGGCGCTCCCCC
CGCATCCCCGAGCCGGCAGCGTGCGGGGACAGCCCGGGCACGGGGAAGGTGGCACGGGATCGCTTTCCTC
TGAACGCTTCTCGCTGCTCTTTGAGCCTGCAGACACCTGGGGGGATACGGGGAAAAAGCTAGGCTGAAAG
ACCGGTTCTTAGAATGACACGCGCCTGGGAGCTCACGGGGACAGCCCCCCCCCAAAGCCCCCAGGGATGT
AATTACGTCCCTCCCCCGCTAGGGGGCAGCAGCGAGCCGCCCGGGGCTCCGCTCCGGTCCGGCGCTCCCC
CCGCATCCCCGAGCCGGCAGCGTGCGGGGACAGCCCGGGCACGGGGAAGGTGGCACGGGATCGCTTTCCT
CTGAACGCTTCTCGCTGCTCTTTGAGCCTGCAGACACCTGGGGGGATACGGGGAAAAAGCTAACTTCTGA
GACGACAACTTTGTATAGAAAAGTTGGCTCCGAATTCGCCCTTGACAGCAGAGATCCAGTTTGGTTAATT
AATTGGCTCCGGTGCCCGTCAGTGGGCAGAGCGCACATCGCCCACAGTCCCCGAGAAGTTGTGGGGAGGG
GTCGGCAATTGAACCGGTGCCTAGAGAAGGTGGCGCGGGGTAAACTGGGAAAGTGATGTCGTGTACTGGC
TCCGCCTTTTTCCCGAGGGTGGGGGAGAACCGTATATAAGTGCAGTAGTCGCCGTGAACGTTCTTTTTCG
CAACGGGTTTGCCGCCAGAACACAGGTAAGTGCCGTGTGTGGTTCCCGCGGGCCTGGCCTCTTTACGGGT
TATGGCCCTTGCGTGCCTTGAATTACTTCCACCTGGCTGCAGTACGTGATTCTTGATCCCGAGCTTCGGG
TTGGAAGTGGGTGGGAGAGTTCGAGGCCTTGCGCTTAAGGAGCCCCTTCGCCTCGTGCTTGAGTTGAGGC
CTGGCCTGGGCGCTGGGGCCGCCGCGTGCGAATCTGGTGGCACCTTCGCGCCTGTCTCGCTGCTTTCGAT
AAGTCTCTAGCCATTTAAAATTTTTGATGACCTGCTGCGACGCTTTTTTTCTGGCAAGATAGTCTTGTAA
ATGCGGGCCAAGATCTGCACACTGGTATTTCGGTTTTTGGGGCCGCGGGCGGCGACGGGGCCCGTGCGTC
CCAGCGCACATGTTCGGCGAGGCGGGGCCTGCGAGCGCGGCCACCGAGAATCGGACGGGGGTAGTCTCAA
GCTGGCCGGCCTGCTCTGGTGCCTGGCCTCGCGCCGCCGTGTATCGCCCCGCCCTGGGCGGCAAGGCTGG
CCCGGTCGGCACCAGTTGCGTGAGCGGAAAGATGGCCGCTTCCCGGCCCTGCTGCAGGGAGCTCAAAATG
GAGGACGCGGCGCTCGGGAGAGCGGGCGGGTGAGTCACCCACACAAAGGAAAAGGGCCTTTCCGTCCTCA
GCCGTCGCTTCATGTGACTCCACGGAGTACCGGGCGCCGTCCAGGCACCTCGATTAGTTCTCGAGCTTTT
GGAGTACGTCGTCTTTAGGTTGGGGGGAGGGGTTTTATGCGATGGAGTTTCCCCACACTGAGTGGGTGGA
GACTGAAGTTAGGCCAGCTTGGCACTTGATGTAATTCTCCTTGGAATTTGCCCTTTTTGAGTTTGGATCT
TGGTTCATTCTCAAGCCTCAGACAGTGGTTCAAAGTTTTTTTCTTCCATTTCAGGTGTCGTGAGAAGGGC
GAATTCGACCCAAGTTTGTACAAAAAAGCAGGCTGGATCCAGGTGCCACCATGGTGAGCGAGCTGATTAA
GGAGAACATGCACATGAAGCTGTACATGGAGGGCACCGTGAACAACCACCACTTCAAGTGCACATCCGAG
GGCGAAGGCAAGCCCTACGAGGGCACCCAGACCATGAGAATCAAGGCGGTCGAGGGCGGCCCTCTCCCCT
TCGCCTTCGACATCCTGGCTACCAGCTTCATGTACGGCAGCAAAACCTTCATCAACCACACCCAGGGCAT
CCCCGACTTCTTTAAGCAGTCCTTCCCCGAGGGCTTCACATGGGAGAGAGTCACCACATACGAAGATGGG
GGCGTGCTGACCGCTACCCAGGACACCAGCCTCCAGGACGGCTGCCTCATCTACAACGTCAAGATCAGAG
GGGTGAACTTCCCATCCAACGGCCCTGTGATGCAGAAGAAAACACTCGGCTGGGAGGCCTCCACCGAGAC
ACTGTACCCCGCTGACGGCGGCCTGGAAGGCAGAGCCGACATGGCCCTGAAGCTCGTGGGCGGGGGCCAC
CTGATCTGCAACCTTAAGACCACATACAGATCCAAGAAACCCGCTAAGAACCTCAAGATGCCCGGCGTCT
ACTATGTGGACAGGAGACTGGAAAGAATCAAGGAGGCCGACAAAGAGACATACGTCGAGCAGCACGAGGT
GGCTGTGGCCAGATACTGCGACCTCCCTAGCAAACTGGGGCACAAACTTAATTGAGAATTCTACCACCCA
GCTTTCTTGTACAAAGTGGTACGTCTCAAGACCAGAGGTCTCTGCTTGTTTACATACAGCTGCCCCTGAA
AGTCCCTACAGCTGCCCCTGAAAGTCCCTACAGCTGCCCCTGAAAGTCCCTACAGCTGCCCCTGAAAGTC
CCTCAACCAGAAGAGACCTGTGCTTCACTCCTCAGGTGCAGGCTGCCTATCAGAAGGTGGTGGCTGGTGT
GGCCAATGCCCTGGCTCACAAATACCACTGAGATCTTTTTCCCTCTGCCAAAAATTATGGGGACATCATG
AAGCCCCTTGAGCATCTGACTTCTGGCTAATAAAGGAAATTTATTTTCATTGCAATAGTGTGTTGGAATT
TTTTGTGTCTCTCACTCGGAAGGACATATGGGAGGGCAAATCATTTAAAACATCAGAATGAGTATTTGGT
TTAGAGTTTGGCAACATATGCCCATATGCTGGCTGCCATGAACAAAGGTTGGCTATAAAGAGGTCATCAG
TATATGAAACAGCCCCCTGCTGTCCATTCCTTATTCCATAGAAAAGCCTTGACTTGAGGTTAGATTTTTT
TTATATTTTGTTTTGTGTTATTTTTTTCTTTAACATCCCTAAAATTTTCCTTACATGTTTTACTAGCCAG
ATTTTTCCTCCTCTCCTGACTACTCCCAGTCATAGCTGTCCCTCTTCTCTTATGGAGATCCCGAGCGGTG
CGTTTTTATGCTTGTAGTATTGTATAATGTTTTTAAGATCCAAGCTTCTGACCTCTTCTCTTCCTCCCAC
AGGGCCTCGAGACAATTGCATCGATGGTACCAGTGAAAGTCTGCAATGAATTCGAGTTGGCGCGCCTGTC
ATTCTAAATCTCTCTTTCAGCCTAAAGCTTTTTCCCCGTATCCCCCCAGGTGTCTGCAGGCTCAAAGAGC
AGCGAGAAGCGTTCAGAGGAAAGCGATCCCGTGCCACCTTCCCCGTGCCCGGGCTGTCCCCGCACGCTGC
CGGCTCGGGGATGCGGGGGGAGCGCCGGACCGGAGCGGAGCCCCGGGCGGCTCGCTGCTGCCCCCTAGCG
GGGGAGGGACGTAATTACATCCCTGGGGGCTTTGGGAGGGGGCTGTCCCCGTGAGCTCCCAGGCGCGCCT
GTCATTCTAAATCTCTCTTTCAGCCTAAAGCTTTTTCCCCGTATCCCCCCAGGTGTCTGCAGGCTCAAAG
AGCAGCGAGAAGCGTTCAGAGGAAAGCGATCCCGTGCCACCTTCCCCGTGCCCGGGCTGTCCCCGCACGC
TGCCGGCTCGGGGATGCGGGGGGAGCGCCGGACCGGAGCGGAGCCCCGGGCGGCTCGCTGCTGCCCCCTA
GCGGGGGAGGGACGTAATTACATCCCTGGGGGCTTTGGGGGGGGGCTGTCCCCGTGAGCTCCCAGGCGCG
CCAACTCGGTACCGTATCGATGTCGACGTTAACGCTAGTGATATCAACTTTGTATAGAAAAGTTGGCTCC
GAATTCGCCCTTGACAGCAGAGATCCAGTTTGGTTAATTAATTGGCTCCGGTGCCCGTCAGTGGGCAGAG
CGCACATCGCCCACAGTCCCCGAGAAGTTGTGGGGAGGGGTCGGCAATTGAACCGGTGCCTAGAGAAGGT
GGCGCGGGGTAAACTGGGAAAGTGATGTCGTGTACTGGCTCCGCCTTTTTCCCGAGGGTGGGGGAGAACC
GTATATAAGTGCAGTAGTCGCCGTGAACGTTCTTTTTCGCAACGGGTTTGCCGCCAGAACACAGGTAAGT
GCCGTGTGTGGTTCCCGCGGGCCTGGCCTCTTTACGGGTTATGGCCCTTGCGTGCCTTGAATTACTTCCA
CCTGGCTGCAGTACGTGATTCTTGATCCCGAGCTTCGGGTTGGAAGTGGGTGGGAGAGTTCGAGGCCTTG
CGCTTAAGGAGCCCCTTCGCCTCGTGCTTGAGTTGAGGCCTGGCCTGGGCGCTGGGGCCGCCGCGTGCGA
ATCTGGTGGCACCTTCGCGCCTGTCTCGCTGCTTTCGATAAGTCTCTAGCCATTTAAAATTTTTGATGAC
CTGCTGCGACGCTTTTTTTCTGGCAAGATAGTCTTGTAAATGCGGGCCAAGATCTGCACACTGGTATTTC
GGTTTTTGGGGCCGCGGGCGGCGACGGGGCCCGTGCGTCCCAGCGCACATGTTCGGCGAGGCGGGGCCTG
CGAGCGCGGCCACCGAGAATCGGACGGGGGTAGTCTCAAGCTGGCCGGCCTGCTCTGGTGCCTGGCCTCG
CGCCGCCGTGTATCGCCCCGCCCTGGGCGGCAAGGCTGGCCCGGTCGGCACCAGTTGCGTGAGCGGAAAG
ATGGCCGCTTCCCGGCCCTGCTGCAGGGAGCTCAAAATGGAGGACGCGGCGCTCGGGAGAGCGGGCGGGT
GAGTCACCCACACAAAGGAAAAGGGCCTTTCCGTCCTCAGCCGTCGCTTCATGTGACTCCACGGAGTACC
GGGCGCCGTCCAGGCACCTCGATTAGTTCTCGAGCTTTTGGAGTACGTCGTCTTTAGGTTGGGGGGAGGG
GTTTTATGCGATGGAGTTTCCCCACACTGAGTGGGTGGAGACTGAAGTTAGGCCAGCTTGGCACTTGATG
TAATTCTCCTTGGAATTTGCCCTTTTTGAGTTTGGATCTTGGTTCATTCTCAAGCCTCAGACAGTGGTTC
AAAGTTTTTTTCTTCCATTTCAGGTGTCGTGAGAAGGGCGAATTCGACCCAAGTTTGTACAAAAAAGCAG
GCTCGCCACCATGGTGAGCAAGGGCGAGGAGCTGTTCACCGGGGTGGTGCCCATCCTGGTCGAGCTGGAC
GGCGACGTAAACGGCCACAAGTTCAGCGTGAGGGGCGAGGGCGAGGGCGATGCCACCAACGGCAAGCTGA
CCCTGAAGTTCATCTGCACCACCGGCAAGCTGCCCGTGCCCTGGCCCACCCTCGTGACCACCCTGAGCCA
CGGCGTGCAGTGCTTCGCCCGCTACCCCGACCACATGAAGCAGCACGACTTCTTCAAGTCCGCCATGCCC
GAAGGCTACGTCCAGGAGCGCACCATCTTCTTCAAGGACGACGGCACCTACAAGACCCGCGCCGAGGTGA
AGTTCGAGGGCGACACCCTAGTGAACCGCATCGAGCTGAAGGGCGTCGACTTCAAGGAGGACGGCAACAT
CCTGGGGCACAAGCTGGAGTACAACTTCAACAGCCACAACATCTATATCATGGCCGTCAAGCAGAAGAAC
GGCATCAAGGTGAACTTCAAGATCCGCCACAACGTGGAGGACGGCAGCGTGCAGCTCGCCGACCACTACC
AGCAGAACACCCCCATCGGCGACGGCCCCGTGCTGCTGCCCGACAGCCACTACCTGAGCACCCAGTCCGT
GCTGAGCAAAGACCCCAACGAGAAGCGCGATCACATGGTCCTGCTGGAGTTCCGCACCGCCGCCGGGATC
ACTCTCGGCATGGACGAGCTGTACAAGTAATACCACCCAGCTTTCTTGTACAAAGTGGTACGCGTGAATT
CACTCCTCAGGTGCAGGCTGCCTATCAGAAGGTGGTGGCTGGTGTGGCCAATGCCCTGGCTCACAAATAC
CACTGAGATCTTTTTCCCTCTGCCAAAAATTATGGGGACATCATGAAGCCCCTTGAGCATCTGACTTCTG
GCTAATAAAGGAAATTTATTTTCATTGCAATAGTGTGTTGGAATTTTTTGTGTCTCTCACTCGGAAGGAC
ATATGGGAGGGCAAATCATTTAAAACATCAGAATGAGTATTTGGTTTAGAGTTTGGCAACATATGCCCAT
ATGCTGGCTGCCATGAACAAAGGTTGGCTATAAAGAGGTCATCAGTATATGAAACAGCCCCCTGCTGTCC
ATTCCTTATTCCATAGAAAAGCCTTGACTTGAGGTTAGATTTTTTTTATATTTTGTTTTGTGTTATTTTT
TTCTTTAACATCCCTAAAATTTTCCTTACATGTTTTACTAGCCAGATTTTTCCTCCTCTCCTGACTACTC
CCAGTCATAGCTGTCCCTCTTCTCTTATGGAGATCCCTCGACCTGCAGCCCAAGCTTGGCGTAATCATGG
TCATAGCTGTTTCCTGTGTGAAATTGTTATCCGCTCACAATTCCACACAACATACGAGCCGGAAGCATAA
AGTGTAAAGCCTGGGGTGCCTAATGAGTGAGCTAACTCACATTAATTGCGTTGCGCTCACTGCCCGCTTT
CCAGTCGGGAAACCTGTCGTGCCAGCGGATCGACAGTACTAAGCTTGGTCTAATACCCAATCTCTCGTCT
TATCCAGATGTTTTATACGCCTCTGGCCCGTGTCTCAAAATCTCTGATGTTACATTGCACAAGATAAAAT
AATATCATCATGAACAATAAAACTGTCTGCTTACATAAACAGTAATACAAGGGGTGTTATGAGCCATATT
CAACGGGAAACGTCGAGGCCGCGATTAAATTCCAACATGGATGCTGATTTATATGGGTATAAATGGGCTC
GCGATAATGTCGGGCAATCAGGTGCGACAATCTATCGCTTGTATGGGAAGCCCGATGCGCCAGAGTTGTT
TCTGAAACATGGCAAAGGTAGCGTTGCCAATGATGTTACAGATGAGATGGTCAGACTAAACTGGCTGACG
GAATTTATGCCTCTTCCGACCATCAAGCATTTTATCCGTACTCCTGATGATGCATGGTTACTCACCACTG
CGATCCCCGGAAAAACAGCATTCCAGGTATTAGAAGAATATCCTGATTCAGGTGAAAATATTGTTGATGC
GCTGGCAGTGTTCCTGCGCCGGTTGCATTCGATTCCTGTTTGTAATTGTCCTTTTAACAGCGATCGCGTA
TTTCGTCTCGCTCAGGCGCAATCACGAATGAATAACGGTTTGGTTGATGCGAGTGATTTTGATGACGAGC
GTAATGGCTGGCCTGTTGAACAAGTCTGGAAAGAAATGCATAAACTTTTGCCATTCTCACCGGATTCAGT
CGTCACTCATGGTGATTTCTCACTTGATAACCTTATTTTTGACGAGGGGAAATTAATAGGTTGTATTGAT
GTTGGACGAGTCGGAATCGCAGACCGATACCAGGATCTTGCCATCCTATGGAACTGCCTCGGTGAGTTTT
CTCCTTCATTACAGAAACGGCTTTTTCAAAAATATGGTATTGATAATCCTGATATGAATAAATTGCAGTT
TCATTTGATGCTCGATGAGTTTTTCTAATCAGAATTGGTTAATTGGTTGTAACACTGGCAGAGCATTACG
CTGACTTGACGGGACGGCGCAAGCTCATGACCAAAATCCCTTAACGTGAGTTACGCGTCGTTCCACTGAG
CGTCAGAGGTATCACTAGTATTACAGAGGTAAGTTATAACAGTCGCCTAACCC
