>Addgene plasmid #103485 | LSB-hsa-miR-365b-5p | depositor partial sequence | sequence record 196020 | hsa-miR-365b-5p target
ACAGCTGCCCCTGAAAGTCCCT
