>Addgene plasmid #103485 | LSB-hsa-miR-365b-5p | addgene partial sequence | sequence record 272564 | mKate2-F 5'-ACCCGCTAAGAACCTCAAGA-3'
GCCGACAAAGAGACATACGTCGAGCAGCACGAGGTGGCTGTGGCCAGATACTGCGACCTCCCTAGCAAAC
TGGGGCACAAACTTAATTGAGAATTCTACCACCCAGCTTTCTTGTACAAAGTGGTACGTCTCAAGACCAG
AGGTCTCTGCTTGTTTACATACAGCTGCCCCTGAAAGTCCCTACAGCTGCCCCTGAAAGTCCCTACAGCT
GCCCCTGAAAGTCCCTACAGCTGCCCCTGAAAGTCCCTCAACCAGAAGAGACCTGTGCTTCACTCCTCAG
GTGCAGGCTGCCTATCAGAAGGTGGTGGCTGGTGTGGCCAATGCCCTGGCTCACAAATACCACTGAGATC
TTTTTCCCTCTGCCAAAAATTATGGGGACATCATGAAGCCCCTTGAGCATCTGACTTCTGGCTAATAAAG
GAAATTTATTTTCATTGCAATAGTGTGTTGGAATTTTTTGTGTCTCTCACTCGGAAGGACATATGGGAGG
GCAAATCATTTAAAACATCAGAATGAGTATTTGGTTTAGAGTTTGGCAACATATGCCCATATGCTGGCTG
CCATGAACAAAGGTTGGCTATAAAGAGGTCATCAGTATATGAAACAGCCCCCTGCTGTCCATTCCTTATT
CCATAGAAAAGCCTTGACTTGAGGTTAGATTTTTTTTATATTTTGTTTTGTGTTATTTTTTTCTTTAACA
TCCCTAAAATTTTCCTTACATGTTTTACTAGCCAGATTTTTCCTCCTCTCCTGACTACTCCCAGTCATAG
CTGTCCCTCTTCTCTTATGGAGATCCCGAGCGGTGCGTTTTTATGCTTGTAGTATTGTATAATGTTTTTA
AGATCCAAGCTTCTGACCTCTTCTCTTCCTCCCACAGGGCCTC
